>Addgene plasmid #91000 | pMOD_A0103 | addgene full sequence | sequence record 181755 | Addgene NGS Result
GCCTTGACGGCAAAATCCCTTAACGTGAGTTTTCGTTCCACTGAGCGTCAGACCCCGTAGAAAAGATCAA
AGGATCTTCTTGAGATCCTTTTTTTCTGCGCGTAATCTGCTGCTTGCAAACAAAAAAACCACCGCTACCA
GCGGTGGTTTGTTTGCCGGATCAAGAGCTACTAACTCTTTTTCCGAAGGTAACTGGCTTCAGCAGAGCGC
AGATACCAAATACTGTTCTTCTAGTGTAGCCGTAGTTAGGCCACCACTTCAAGAACTCTGTAGCACCGCC
TACATACCTCGCTCTGCTAATCCTGTTACCAGTGGCTGCTGCCAGTGGCGATAAGTCGTGTCTTACCGGG
TTGGACTCAAGACGATAGTTACCGGATAAGGCGCAGCGGTCGGGCTGAACGGGGGGTTCGTGCTCACAGC
CCAGCTTGGAGCGAACGACCTACACCGAACTGAGATACCTACAGCGTGAGCTATGAGAAAGCGCCACGCT
TCCCGAAGGGAGAAAGGCGGACAGGTATCCGGTAAGCGGCAGGGTCGGAACAGGAGAGCGCACGAGGGAG
CTTCCAGGGGGAAACGCCTGGTATCTTTATAGTCCTGTCGGGTTTCGCCACCTCTGACTTGAGCGTCGAT
TTTTGTGATGCTCGTCAGGGGGGCGGAGCCTATGGAAAAACGCCAGCAACGCGGCCTTTTTACGGTTCCT
GGCCTTTTGCTGGCCTTTTGCTCACATGTTCTTTCCTGCGTTATCCCCTGATTCTGTGGATAACCGTATT
ACCGCCTTTGAGTGAGCTGATACCGCTCGCCGCAGCCGAACGACCGAGCGCAGCGAGTCAGTGAGCGAGG
AAGCGGAAGAGCGCCCACCTGCTCATGATCGGCGCGCCTGGCAGACATACTGTCCCACAAATGAAGATGG
AATCTGTAAAAGAAAACGCGTGAAATAATGCGTCTGACAAAGGTTAGGTCGGCTGCCTTTAATCAATACC
AAAGTGGTCCCTACCACGATGGAAAAACTGTGCAGTCGGTTTGGCTTTTTCTGACGAACAAATAAGATTC
GTGGCCGACAGGTGGGGGTCCACCATGTGAAGGCATCTTCAGACTCCAATAATGGAGCAATGACGTAAGG
GCTTACGAAATAAGTAAGGGTAGTTTGGGAAATGTCCACTCACCCGTCAGTCTATAAATACTTAGCCCCT
CCCTCATTGTTAAGGGAGCAAAATCTCAGAGAGATAGTCCTAGAGAGAGAAAGAGAGCAAGTAGCCTAGA
AGTAGTCAAGGCGGCGAAGTATTCAGGCACGTGGCCAGGAAGAAGAAAAGCCAAGACGACGAAAACAGGT
AAGAGCTAAGCTTCCTGCAGGTAGATCGCTCGTCGACATGGATAAGAAGTACTCTATCGGACTCGATATC
GGAACTAACTCTGTGGGATGGGCTGTGATCACCGATGAGTACAAGGTGCCATCTAAGAAGTTCAAGGTTC
TCGGAAACACCGATAGGCACTCTATCAAGAAAAACCTTATCGGTGCTCTCCTCTTCGATTCTGGTGAAAC
TGCTGAGGCTACCAGACTCAAGAGAACCGCTAGAAGAAGGTACACCAGAAGAAAGAACAGGATCTGCTAC
CTCCAAGAGATCTTCTCTAACGAGATGGCTAAAGTGGATGATTCATTCTTCCACAGGCTCGAAGAGTCAT
TCCTCGTGGAAGAAGATAAGAAGCACGAGAGGCACCCTATCTTCGGAAACATCGTTGATGAGGTGGCATA
CCACGAGAAGTACCCTACTATCTACCACCTCAGAAAGAAGCTCGTTGATTCTACTGATAAGGCTGATCTC
AGGCTCATCTACCTCGCTCTCGCTCACATGATCAAGTTCAGAGGACACTTCCTCATCGAGGGTGATCTCA
ACCCTGATAACTCTGATGTGGATAAGTTGTTCATCCAGCTCGTGCAGACCTACAACCAGCTTTTCGAAGA
GAACCCTATCAACGCTTCAGGTGTGGATGCTAAGGCTATCCTCTCTGCTAGGCTCTCTAAGTCAAGAAGG
CTTGAGAACCTCATTGCTCAGCTCCCTGGTGAGAAGAAGAACGGACTTTTCGGAAACTTGATCGCTCTCT
CTCTCGGACTCACCCCTAACTTCAAGTCTAACTTCGATCTCGCTGAGGATGCAAAGCTCCAGCTCTCAAA
GGATACCTACGATGATGATCTCGATAACCTCCTCGCTCAGATCGGAGATCAGTACGCTGATTTGTTCCTC
GCTGCTAAGAACCTCTCTGATGCTATCCTCCTCAGTGATATCCTCAGAGTGAACACCGAGATCACCAAGG
CTCCACTCTCAGCTTCTATGATCAAGAGATACGATGAGCACCACCAGGATCTCACACTTCTCAAGGCTCT
TGTTAGACAGCAGCTCCCAGAGAAGTACAAAGAGATTTTCTTCGATCAGTCTAAGAACGGATACGCTGGT
TACATCGATGGTGGTGCATCTCAAGAAGAGTTCTACAAGTTCATCAAGCCTATCCTCGAGAAGATGGATG
GAACCGAGGAACTCCTCGTGAAGCTCAATAGAGAGGATCTTCTCAGAAAGCAGAGGACCTTCGATAACGG
ATCTATCCCTCATCAGATCCACCTCGGAGAGTTGCACGCTATCCTTAGAAGGCAAGAGGATTTCTACCCA
TTCCTCAAGGATAACAGGGAAAAGATTGAGAAGATTCTCACCTTCAGAATCCCTTACTACGTGGGACCTC
TCGCTAGAGGAAACTCAAGATTCGCTTGGATGACCAGAAAGTCTGAGGAAACCATCACCCCTTGGAACTT
CGAAGAGGTGGTGGATAAGGGTGCTAGTGCTCAGTCTTTCATCGAGAGGATGACCAACTTCGATAAGAAC
CTTCCAAACGAGAAGGTGCTCCCTAAGCACTCTTTGCTCTACGAGTACTTCACCGTGTACAACGAGTTGA
CCAAGGTTAAGTACGTGACCGAGGGAATGAGGAAGCCTGCTTTTTTGTCAGGTGAGCAAAAGAAGGCTAT
CGTTGATCTCTTGTTCAAGACCAACAGAAAGGTGACCGTGAAGCAGCTCAAAGAGGATTACTTCAAGAAA
ATCGAGTGCTTCGATTCAGTTGAGATTTCTGGTGTTGAGGATAGGTTCAACGCATCTCTCGGAACCTACC
ACGATCTCCTCAAGATCATTAAGGATAAGGATTTCTTGGATAACGAGGAAAACGAGGATATCTTGGAGGA
TATCGTTCTTACCCTCACCCTCTTTGAAGATAGAGAGATGATTGAAGAAAGGCTCAAGACCTACGCTCAT
CTCTTCGATGATAAGGTGATGAAGCAGTTGAAGAGAAGAAGATACACTGGTTGGGGAAGGCTCTCAAGAA
AGCTCATTAACGGAATCAGGGATAAGCAGTCTGGAAAGACAATCCTTGATTTCCTCAAGTCTGATGGATT
CGCTAACAGAAACTTCATGCAGCTCATCCACGATGATTCTCTCACCTTTAAAGAGGATATCCAGAAGGCT
CAGGTTTCAGGACAGGGTGATAGTCTCCATGAGCATATCGCTAACCTCGCTGGATCTCCTGCAATCAAGA
AGGGAATCCTCCAGACTGTGAAGGTTGTGGATGAGTTGGTGAAGGTGATGGGAAGGCATAAGCCTGAGAA
CATCGTGATCGAAATGGCTAGAGAGAACCAGACCACTCAGAAGGGACAGAAGAACTCTAGGGAAAGGATG
AAGAGGATCGAGGAAGGTATCAAAGAGCTTGGATCTCAGATCCTCAAAGAGCACCCTGTTGAGAACACTC
AGCTCCAGAATGAGAAGCTCTACCTCTACTACCTCCAGAACGGAAGGGATATGTATGTGGATCAAGAGTT
GGATATCAACAGGCTCTCTGATTACGATGTTGATCATATCGTGCCACAGTCATTCTTGAAGGATGATTCT
ATCGATAACAAGGTGCTCACCAGGTCTGATAAGAACAGGGGTAAGAGTGATAACGTGCCAAGTGAAGAGG
TTGTGAAGAAAATGAAGAACTATTGGAGGCAGCTCCTCAACGCTAAGCTCATCACTCAGAGAAAGTTCGA
TAACTTGACTAAGGCTGAGAGGGGAGGACTCTCTGAATTGGATAAGGCAGGATTCATCAAGAGGCAGCTT
GTGGAAACCAGGCAGATCACTAAGCACGTTGCACAGATCCTCGATTCTAGGATGAACACCAAGTACGATG
AGAACGATAAGTTGATCAGGGAAGTGAAGGTTATCACCCTCAAGTCAAAGCTCGTGTCTGATTTCAGAAA
GGATTTCCAATTCTACAAGGTGAGGGAAATCAACAACTACCACCACGCTCACGATGCTTACCTTAACGCT
GTTGTTGGAACCGCTCTCATCAAGAAGTATCCTAAGCTCGAGTCAGAGTTCGTGTACGGTGATTACAAGG
TGTACGATGTGAGGAAGATGATCGCTAAGTCTGAGCAAGAGATCGGAAAGGCTACCGCTAAGTATTTCTT
CTACTCTAACATCATGAATTTCTTCAAGACCGAGATTACCCTCGCTAACGGTGAGATCAGAAAGAGGCCA
CTCATCGAGACAAACGGTGAAACAGGTGAGATCGTGTGGGATAAGGGAAGGGATTTCGCTACCGTTAGAA
AGGTGCTCTCTATGCCACAGGTGAACATCGTTAAGAAAACCGAGGTGCAGACCGGTGGATTCTCTAAAGA
GTCTATCCTCCCTAAGAGGAACTCTGATAAGCTCATTGCTAGGAAGAAGGATTGGGACCCTAAGAAATAC
GGTGGTTTCGATTCTCCTACCGTGGCTTACTCTGTTCTCGTTGTGGCTAAGGTTGAGAAGGGAAAGAGTA
AGAAGCTCAAGTCTGTTAAGGAACTTCTCGGAATCACTATCATGGAAAGGTCATCTTTCGAGAAGAACCC
AATCGATTTCCTCGAGGCTAAGGGATACAAAGAGGTTAAGAAGGATCTCATCATCAAGCTCCCAAAGTAC
TCACTCTTCGAACTCGAGAACGGTAGAAAGAGGATGCTCGCTTCTGCTGGTGAGCTTCAAAAGGGAAACG
AGCTTGCTCTCCCATCTAAGTACGTTAACTTTCTTTACCTCGCTTCTCACTACGAGAAGTTGAAGGGATC
TCCAGAAGATAACGAGCAGAAGCAACTTTTCGTTGAGCAGCACAAGCACTACTTGGATGAGATCATCGAG
CAGATCTCTGAGTTCTCTAAAAGGGTGATCCTCGCTGATGCAAACCTCGATAAGGTGTTGTCTGCTTACA
ACAAGCACAGAGATAAGCCTATCAGGGAACAGGCAGAGAACATCATCCATCTCTTCACCCTTACCAACCT
CGGTGCTCCTGCTGCTTTCAAGTACTTCGATACAACCATCGATAGGAAGAGATACACCTCTACCAAAGAA
GTGCTCGATGCTACCCTCATCCATCAGTCTATCACTGGACTCTACGAGACTAGGATCGATCTCTCACAGC
TCGGTGGTGATTCAAGGGCTGATCCTAAGAAGAAGAGGAAGGTTTGACGTCGACGATATGAAGATGAAGA
TGAAATATTTGGTGTGTCAAATAAAAAGCTTGTGTGCTTAAGTTTGTGTTTTTTTCTTGGCTTGTTGTGT
TATGAATTTGTGGCTTTTTCTAATATTAAATGAATGTAAGATCACATTATAATGAATAAACAAATGTTTC
TATAATCCATTGTGAATGTTTTGTTGGATCTCTTCTGCAGCATATAACTACTGTATGTGCTATGGTATGG
ACTATGGAATATGATTAAAGATAAGCCAGAGCTCTGGTGACGGACGTGGGCAGGTGTGATGAAAAGCCTT
AGGGTCAGGTGGCACTTTTCGGGGAAATGTGCGATGAACCCCTATTTGTTTATTTTTCTAAATACATTCA
AATATGTATCCGCTAATGAGACAATAACCCTGATAAATGCTTCAATTATATTGAAAAAGGAAGAGTATGA
GTATCCAACATTTCCGTGTCGCCCTTATTCCCTTTTTTGCGGCCTTCTGCCTTCCTGTTTTTGCTCACCC
AGAAACGCTGGTGAAAGTAAAAGATGCTGAAGATCAGTTGGGTGCCCGAGTGGGTTACATTGAACTGGAT
CTCAACAGCGGCAAAATCTTAGAGAGTTTTCGCCCCGAAGAACGCTTCCCAATGATGAGCACTTTCAAAG
TTCTGCTATGTGGCGCGGTGTTATCCCGTATTGATGCTGGGCAAGAGCAACTCGGTCGCCGCATACACTA
TTCTCAGAATGACTTGGTTGAGTATTCACCAGTCACAGAAAAGCATCTTACGGATGGCATGACAGTAAGA
GAATTATGTAGTGCTGCCATAACCATGAGTGATAACACTGCGGCCAACTTACTTCTGACAACGATTGGAG
GACCGAAGGAGCTAACCGCTTTTTTGCACAACATGGGGGATCATGTAACTCGCCTTGATCGTTGGGAACC
GGAGCTGAATGAAGCCATACCAAACGACGAGCGTGACACCACGATGCCTGTAGCAATGGCAACAACTCTC
CGCAAACTATTAACTGGCGAACTACTTACTCTTGCTTCACGCCAGCAACTCATTGACTGGATGGAGGCGG
ACAAAGTTGCAGGACCACTTCTGCGCTCGGCACTTCCGGCTGGCTGGTTTATTGCTGATAAATCTGGAGC
CGGTGAGCGTGGGTCTCGCGGTATCATTGCAGCACTGGGGCCAGATGGTAAGCCCTCCCGTATCGTAGTT
ATCTACACGACGGGGAGTCAGGCAACTATGGATGAACGAAATAGACAGATCGCTGAGATAGGTGCCTCAC
TGATTAAGCATTGGTAACTGTCAGACGAAGGGAAATAAATAGTAGCCCGCCTGATGTGCGGGCTTTTTTT
TGGTGGTGGTTACCAGTGTCGCTTAGCTACCGTAGGTCCTCTTAGGCGGTCCGATTAGCGACATAGTCAT
CAAT
Features (pLannotate 1.2.2; 5 found; start..end, strand, type, name):
     80..668     +  rep_origin     ori: high-copy-number ColE1/pMB1/pBR322/pUC origin of replication
   1368..5471    +  CDS            cas9: CAS9_STRP1 - Also known as csn1 From Streptococcus pyogenes serotype M1.
   5517..5765    +  terminator     HSP terminator: efficient transcription terminator from the Arabidopsis thaliana heat shock protein 18.2 gene (Nagaya et al., 2010)
   5846..5946    +  promoter       AmpR promoter: bla
   5947..6807    +  CDS            AmpR: β-lactamase; bla; confers resistance to ampicillin, carbenicillin, and related antibiotics
