[The description below was written by a language model from this plasmid's Addgene catalogue record and pLannotate feature annotations shown in this document.]
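Description:
pMOD_A0103 is a "Module A" entry plasmid from a modular plant genome-engineering toolkit, built on the pMOD_A1001 backbone and classed as a CRISPR vector. It is a high-copy bacterial plasmid of about 6.9 kb, maintained in E. coli through a ColE1/pUC-type origin of replication and selected with ampicillin via a β-lactamase (AmpR) gene driven by its native bla promoter. The annotated features show no plant selectable marker, T-DNA borders or other plant delivery elements. This fits a role as a cloning module that supplies a nuclease cassette rather than as a finished transformation vector, although the record does not spell out how the modules are assembled downstream.

The payload is a single plant expression cassette. According to the catalogue entry, the promoter is CmYLCV (from Cestrum yellow leaf curling virus, a strong constitutive plant viral promoter). It drives AtCas9, a synthetic Cas9 coding sequence that the feature table identifies as matching the Streptococcus pyogenes Cas9 protein; the "At" prefix suggests Arabidopsis codon optimisation, though the record lists it only as synthetic. Transcription ends at the HSP terminator, derived from the Arabidopsis thaliana heat shock protein 18.2 gene and known for efficient termination. The automated annotation did not detect the CmYLCV promoter, but an unannotated stretch lies between the origin and the start of the Cas9 open reading frame, where the promoter would be expected. No guide RNA cassette, epitope tag or nuclear localisation signal is annotated. The insert was introduced by Gibson assembly. The plasmid serves as the Cas9 nuclease component for plant genome-editing constructs.
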