Addgene plasmid #91000: pMOD_A0103
Purpose: Module A, Promoter: CmYLCV, Gene: AtCas9, Terminator: HSP
Depositing lab: Daniel Voytas. Publication: A multi-purpose toolkit to enable advanced genome engineering in plants. Cermak T, Curtin SJ, Gil-Humanes J, Cegan R, Kono TJY, Konecna E, Belanto JJ, Starker CG, Mathre JW, Greenstein RL, Voytas DF. Plant Cell. 2017 May 18. pii: tpc.00922.2016. doi: 10.1105/tpc.16.00922. PubMed 28522548.
Backbone
  Vector backbone: pMOD_A1001
  Vector type: CRISPR
Growth in bacteria
  Bacterial resistance: Ampicillin, 100 μg/mL
  Growth temperature: 37°C
  Growth strain: DH5alpha
  Copy number: High Copy
Gene/Insert
  Gene/Insert name: AtCas9
  Species: Synthetic
  Promoter: CmYLCV
  Cloning method: Gibson Cloning
  Sequencing primers: 5′ unknown
Terms and licenses: Academic/Nonprofit Terms; Industry Terms: Not Available to Industry
How to cite: pMOD_A0103 was a gift from Daniel Voytas (Addgene plasmid # 91000 ; http://n2t.net/addgene:91000 ; RRID:Addgene_91000)
